>Addgene plasmid #52387 | pME18S-10929c3 | depositor full sequence | sequence record 81134 | pME18S-10929c3 sequence 4485 bps
AAGCTTGGCTGTGGAATGTGTGTCAGTTAGGGTGTGGAAAGTCCCCAGGCTCCCCAGCAGGCAGAAGTAT
GCAAAGCATGCATCTCAATTAGTCAGCAACCAGGTGTGGAAAGTCCCCAGGCTCCCCAGCAGGCAGAAGT
ATGCAAAGCATGCATCTCAATTAGTCAGCAACCATAGTCCCGCCCCTAACTCCGCCCATCCCGCCCCTAA
CTCCGCCCAGTTCCGCCCATTCTCCGCCCCATGGCTGACTAATTTTTTTTATTTATGCAGAGGCCGAGGC
CGCCTCGGCCTCTGAGCTATTCCAGAAGTAGTGAGGAGGCTTTTTTGGAGGCCTAGGCTTTTGCAAAAAG
CTCCTCCGATCGAGGGGCTCGCATCTCTCCTTCACGCGCCCGCCGCCCTACCTGAGGCCGCCATCCACGC
CGGTTGAGTCGCGTTCTGCCGCCTCCCGCCTGTGGTGCCTCCTGAACTGCGTCCGCCGTCTAGGTAAGTT
TAAAGCTCAGGTCGAGACCGGGCCTTTGTCCGGCGCTCCCTTGGAGCCTACCTAGACTCAGCCGGCTCTC
CACGCTTTGCCTGACCCTGCTTGCTCAACTCTACGTCTTTGTTTCGTTTTCTGTTCTGCGCCGTTACAGA
TCCAAGCTCTGAAAAACCAGAAAGTTAACTGGTAAGTTTAGTCTTTTTGTCTTTTATTTCAGGTCCCGGA
TCCGGTGGTGCAAATCAAAGAACTGCTCCTCAGTGGATGTTGCCTTTACTTCTAGGCCTGTACGGAAGTG
TTACTTCTGCTCTAAAAGCTGCGGAATTCCTCGAGATGCTGGCAAGTACCGCTAAGACATTTGTAGACGG
TATGGAGCCATCGGGACTGGACACGACAACAGTTCGCGTATTTGCCGATCGCGTGTCGGTCATCAACGAG
GACCTCTTCATATGGGCTATCATCGACGGGGTGCTTATGATTTGCATTCTGTGTGGCAACATTCTCACCA
TCCTAGCGGTGCGTTATCACCGGCGGTTGAGATTGCTAATTTCGAACCTGTTCGTGCTGTCGCTGGCCCT
GTCGGACATATTTGTCGGATTGACGCTGCCGTATCACCTTGCCTTCTACATGGGAAACGAACTGGGCCGG
CATAAACACTTTTGTTTGTTGCGATTCTTCATCCTGATTATCGCGTGCAGTGTGTCTATTTGGAACTTGA
TTGCAATCGCCGTGGACAGATATATTGCTATCTGCTATCCACTGCACTACACCCGTTTGATGACAAAAAA
GGTAGCCTTGGTAATACTGGGCTTCGGTTGGTGCCTGGCCTTCCTCATTGCCACCATTCCGCTGATTTGG
AATAAGTGGGACACGGCGATGGAGTGCGAATTCGACGAACTTCTCTACCCCTGGTACGTGGCAGGAGTGA
TAACGCCAATCTTCTCGCTGGTGTGGTTTTGTTTGCTTCTCGTTTATTGGCGAATATGGCGAGAAGCCGC
CAAACATGCCAAACAACTTCGAGCACACAACTCCCAGGAAAGCTCGTCCGATTGGAAATCAGTCCAGGTC
GTTTTGCTCATCATGGGATGCTTCACGCTTTGCTGGCTTCCGTATTTTGTCGTGATACTAACGCAAATAT
TTGCGTTTTTCGACAAAAACTCGCCAACCCTGTACAAAGCGGCCTTCTCACTGGCAATGGCCAACTCAAT
GATGAACCCTGTGATTTATGCGTGGAAGAACACCAGTTTTCGTCATGCGTTCACAAAGCTATTAACCTGT
CGAAAACCTGACCAACTGGACGGTCCACCAACAGGGGACAGTCCACGGAACAAAACGTCCAAAAAGGATG
GTTCAAAGTCACACCAAGACACCGAAAATGCCCATAACAGTCGAAATGGACAAAATAACGGTGTAGCGAG
GAACAGCCAACCGAGCGCAGCTGAATCTACGGCACAAACCAATGAAAACGAAATTACAGTTATTTCTTCG
TTACACGACGAAGCAGTTCAAAATCACACCATTCAACTGGCAATGGCAGTGCCAAATAGTAGGGACTGCA
GTACCATGACTGGGCCAACCAGTTTCACAACGCACATCATCAAAGGAAATGTGATAATCAATAACTATAA
CCTCTACGAAAGCTTCTTGGACATGAAAAACGAGAACAACAGGAAAAACGGATCTTTTTCTAGTAAAAGC
TCTGCCACGAAAGAGACTGATGAAAACCGGCAGAGGAAGAGCAAGACGAGCGATAATGACAATCACAACT
GTGATATTGGTGATGTTATGGGTACAAACAATCCTTGCTTCCAAGAAGACATTACACGTTTGTAAGCGGC
CGCTAGACTAGTCTAGAGAAAAAACCTCCCACACCTCCCCCTGAACCTGAAACATAAAATGAATGCAATT
GTTGTTGTTAACTTGTTTATTGCAGCTTATAATGGTTACAAATAAAGCAATAGCATCACAAATTTCACAA
ATAAAGCATTTTTTTCACTGCATTCTAGTTGTGGTTTGTCCAAACTCATCAATGTATCTTATCATGTCTG
GATCCCCGGGTACCGAGCTCGAATTAATTCCTCTTCCGCTTCCTCGCTCACTGACTCGCTGCGCTCGGTC
GTTCGGCTGCGGCGAGCGGTATCAGCTCACTCAAAGGCGGTAATACGGTTATCCACAGAATCAGGGGATA
ACGCAGGAAAGAACATGTGAGCAAAAGGCCAGCAAAAGGCCAGGAACCGTAAAAAGGCCGCGTTGCTGGC
GTTTTTCCATAGGCTCCGCCCCCCTGACGAGCATCACAAAAATCGACGCTCAAGTCAGAGGTGGCGAAAC
CCGACAGGACTATAAAGATACCAGGCGTTTCCCCCTGGAAGCTCCCTCGTGCGCTCTCCTGTTCCGACCC
TGCCGCTTACCGGATACCTGTCCGCCTTTCTCCCTTCGGGAAGCGTGGCGCTTTCTCAATGCTCACGCTG
TAGGTATCTCAGTTCGGTGTAGGTCGTTCGCTCCAAGCTGGGCTGTGTGCACGAACCCCCCGTTCAGCCC
GACCGCTGCGCCTTATCCGGTAACTATCGTCTTGAGTCCAACCCGGTAAGACACGACTTATCGCCACTGG
CAGCAGCCACTGGTAACAGGATTAGCAGAGCGAGGTATGTAGGCGGTGCTACAGAGTTCTTGAAGTGGTG
GCCTAACTACGGCTACACTAGAAGGACAGTATTTGGTATCTGCGCTCTGCTGAAGCCAGTTACCTTCGGA
AAAAGAGTTGGTAGCTCTTGATCCGGCAAACAAACCACCGCTGGTAGCGGTGGTTTTTTTGTTTGCAAGC
AGCAGATTACGCGCAGAAAAAAAGGATCTCAAGAAGATCCTTTGATCTTTTCTACGGGGTCTGACGCTCA
GTGGAACGAAAACTCACGTTAAGGGATTTTGGTCATGAGATTATCAAAAAGGATCTTCACCTAGATCCTT
TTAAATTAAAAATGAAGTTTTAAATCAATCTAAAGTATATATGAGTAAACTTGGTCTGACAGTTACCAAT
GCTTAATCAGTGAGGCACCTATCTCAGCGATCTGTCTATTTCGTTCATCCATAGTTGCCTGACTCCCCGT
CGTGTAGATAACTACGATACGGGAGGGCTTACCATCTGGCCCCAGTGCTGCAATGATACCGCGAGACCCA
CGCTCACCGGCTCCAGATTTATCAGCAATAAACCAGCCAGCCGGAAGGGCCGAGCGCAGAAGTGGTCCTG
CAACTTTATCCGCCTCCATCCAGTCTATTAATTGTTGCCGGGAAGCTAGAGTAAGTAGTTCGCCAGTTAA
TAGTTTGCGCAACGTTGTTGCCATTGCTACAGGCATCGTGGTGTCACGCTCGTCGTTTGGTATGGCTTCA
TTCAGCTCCGGTTCCCAACGATCAAGGCGAGTTACATGATCCCCCATGTTGTGCAAAAAAGCGGTTAGCT
CCTTCGGTCCTCCGATCGTTGTCAGAAGTAAGTTGGCCGCAGTGTTATCACTCATGGTTATGGCAGCACT
GCATAATTCTCTTACTGTCATGCCATCCGTAAGATGCTTTTCTGTGACTGGTGAGTACTCAACCAAGTCA
TTCTGAGAATAGTGTATGCGGCGACCGAGTTGCTCTTGCCCGGCGTCAATACGGGATAATACCGCGCCAC
ATAGCAGAACTTTAAAAGTGCTCATCATTGGAAAACGTTCTTCGGGGCGAAAACTCTCAAGGATCTTACC
GCTGTTGAGATCCAGTTCGATGTAACCCACTCGTGCACCCAACTGATCTTCAGCATCTTTTACTTTCACC
AGCGTTTCTGGGTGAGCAAAAACAGGAAGGCAAAATGCCGCAAAAAAGGGAATAAGGGCGACACGGAAAT
GTTGAATACTCATACTCTTCCTTTTTCAATATTATTGAAGCATTTATCAGGGTTATTGTCTCATGAGCGG
ATACATATTTGAATGTATTTAGAAAAATAAACAAATAGGGGTTCCGCGCACATTTCCCCGAAAAGTGCCA
CCTGC
Features (pLannotate 1.2.2; 6 found; start..end, strand, type, name):
     18..632     +  promoter       SRα promoter: hybrid promoter consisting of the SV40 early promoter plus part of the long terminal repeat of human T-lymphotrophic virus 1
    662..755     +  intron         SV40 intron: modified SV40 intron with splice donor and acceptor sites
   2390..2524    +  polyA_signal   SV40 poly(A) signal: SV40 polyadenylation signal
   2734..3322    -  rep_origin     ori: high-copy-number ColE1/pMB1/pBR322/pUC origin of replication
   3493..4353    -  CDS            AmpR: β-lactamase; bla; confers resistance to ampicillin, carbenicillin, and related antibiotics
   4354..4458    -  promoter       AmpR promoter: bla
