[The description below was written by a language model from this plasmid's Addgene catalogue record and pLannotate feature annotations shown in this document.]
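Description:
pME18S-10929c3 is a mammalian expression plasmid of 4,485 bp built on the compact pME18S backbone. It carries a full-length clone of the Aedes aegypti neuropeptide Y-like receptor NPYLR2 (gene AAEL010929). The roughly 1.5 kb insert was placed between XhoI and NotI sites, both of which remain intact, so the coding region can be excised or swapped. In bacteria the plasmid is maintained through a high-copy ColE1/pUC-type origin and selected with ampicillin via the β-lactamase gene driven by its own bla promoter. No mammalian selection marker is annotated, so the vector appears suited to transient transfection rather than stable line selection.

Expression of the receptor is driven by the SRα promoter, a hybrid element that combines the SV40 early promoter with part of the HTLV-1 long terminal repeat to give strong constitutive transcription in many mammalian cell lines. A modified SV40 intron with splice donor and acceptor sites lies just downstream of the promoter, which generally improves mRNA processing and export. An SV40 polyadenylation signal terminates the transcript. The automated feature table does not annotate the insert itself, but the unannotated interval between the intron and the poly(A) signal matches the expected position and size of the NPYLR2 sequence. No epitope tags or reporters are recorded.

The construct is intended for heterologous expression of this mosquito receptor in mammalian cells. It comes from work on the functional and genetic characterization of the NPY-like receptor family in Aedes aegypti, though the record does not describe the specific assays used.
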