Addgene plasmid #52387: pME18S-10929c3
Purpose: Aedes aegypti NPY-like receptor AAEL010929 (NPYLR2) full-length clone in mammalian expression vector
Depositing lab: Leslie Vosshall. Depositing organization: Rockefeller University. Publication: Functional and genetic characterization of neuropeptide Y-like receptors in Aedes aegypti. Liesch J, Bellani LL, Vosshall LB. PLoS Negl Trop Dis. 2013 Oct 10;7(10):e2486. doi: 10.1371/journal.pntd.0002486. eCollection 2013. PubMed 24130914.
Backbone
  Vector backbone: pME18S
  Backbone size w/o insert (bp): 2986
  Total vector size (bp): 4485
  Vector type: Mammalian Expression
Growth in bacteria
  Bacterial resistance: Ampicillin, 100 μg/mL
  Growth temperature: 37°C
  Growth strain: Top10
  Copy number: Unknown
Gene/Insert
  Gene/Insert name: NPYLR2 (alt name: AAEL010929)
  Species: Aedes aegypti
  Insert size (bp): 1500
  GenBank ID: KC439532.1
  Cloning method: Restriction Enzyme; 5′ cloning site XhoI (not destroyed); 3′ cloning site NotI (not destroyed)
  Sequencing primers: 5′ pcDL-F (5'-GTTGCCTTTACTTCTAGGCCT-3'); 3′ SV40pA-R (5'-GAAATTTGTGATGCTATTGC-3')
Terms and licenses: Academic/Nonprofit Terms; Industry Terms: Not Available to Industry
How to cite: pME18S-10929c3 was a gift from Leslie Vosshall (Addgene plasmid # 52387 ; http://n2t.net/addgene:52387 ; RRID:Addgene_52387)
