>Addgene plasmid #52387 | pME18S-10929c3 | addgene partial sequence | sequence record 82469 | SV40pA-R 5'-GAAATTTGTGATGCTATTGC-3'
TTATAAGCTGCAATAAACAAGTTAACAACAACAATTGCATTCATTTTATGTTTCAGGTTCAGGGGGAGGT
GTGGGAGGTTTTTTCTCTAGACTAGTCTAGCGGCCGCTTACAAACGTGTAATGTCTTCTTGGAAGCAAGG
ATTGTTTGTACCCATAACATCACCAATATCACAGTTGTGATTGTCATTATCGCTCGTCTTGCTCTTCCTC
TGCCGGTTTTCATCAGTCTCTTTCGTGGCAGAGCTTTTACTAGAAAAAGATCCGTTTTTCCTGTTGTTCT
CGTTTTTCATGTCCAAGAAGCTTTCGTAGAGGTTATAGTTATTGATTATCACATTTCCTTTGATGATGTG
CGTTGTGAAACTGGTTGGCCCAGTCATGGTACTGCAGTCCCTACTATTTGGCACTGCCATTGCCAGTTGA
ATGGTGTGATTTTGAACTGCTTCGTCGTGTAACGAAGAAATAACTGTAATTTCGTTTTCATTGGTTTGTG
CCGTAGATTCAGCTGCGCTCGGTTGGCTGTTCCTCGCTACACCGTTATTTTGTCCATTTCGACTGTTATG
GGCATTTTCGGTGTCTTGGTGTGACTTTGAACCATCCTTTTTGGACGTTTTGTTCCGTGGACTGTCCCCT
GTTGGTGGACCGTCCAGTTGGTCAGGTTTTCGACAGGTTAATAGCTTTGTGAACGCATGACGAAAACTGG
TGTTCTTCCACGCATAAATCACAGGGTTCATCATTGAGTTGGCCATTGCCAGTGAGAAGGCCGCTTTGTA
CAGGGTTGGCGAGTTTTTGTCGAAAAACGCAAATATTTGCGTTAGTATCACGACAAAATACGGAAGCCAG
CAAAGCGTGAAGCATCCCATGATGAGCAAAACGACCTGGACTGATTTCCAATCGGACGAGCTTTCCTGGG
AGTTGTGTGCTCGAAGTTGTTTGGCATGTTTGGCGGCTTCTCGCCATATTCGCCAATAAACGAGAAGCAA
ACAAAACCACACCAGCGAGAAGATTGGCGTTATCACTCCTGCCACGTACCAGGGGTAGAGAAGTTCGTCG
AATTCGCACTCCATCGCCGTGTCCCACTTATTCCAAATCAGCG
