>Addgene plasmid #52387 | pME18S-10929c3 | addgene partial sequence | sequence record 82470 | pcDL-F 5'-GTTGCCTTTACTTCTAGGCCT-3'
CCTCTAAAAGCTGCGGAATTCCGGAATTTCCTCGAGATGCTGGCAAGTACCGCTAAGACATTTGTAGACG
GTATGGAGCCATCGGGACTGGACACGACAACAGTTCGCGTATTTGCCGATCGCGTGTCGGTCATCAACGA
GGACCTCTTCATATGGGCTATCATCGACGGGGTGCTTATGATTTGCATTCTGTGTGGCAACATTCTCACC
ATCCTAGCGGTGCGTTATCACCGGCGGTTGAGATTGCTAATTTCGAACCTGTTCGTGCTGTCGCTGGCCC
TGTCGGACATATTTGTCGGATTGACGCTGCCGTATCACCTTGCCTTCTACATGGGAAACGAACTGGGCCG
GCATAAACACTTTTGTTTGTTGCGATTCTTCATCCTGATTATCGCGTGCAGTGTGTCTATTTGGAACTTG
ATTGCAATCGCCGTGGACAGATATATTGCTATCTGCTATCCACTGCACTACACCCGTTTGATGACAAAAA
AGGTAGCCTTGGTAATACTGGGCTTCGGTTGGTGCCTGGCCTTCCTCATTGCCACCATTCCGCTGATTTG
GAATAAGTGGGACACGGCGATGGAGTGCGAATTCGACGAACTTCTCTACCCCTGGTACGTGGCAGGAGTG
ATAACGCCAATCTTCTCGCTGGTGTGGTTTTGTTTGCTTCTCGTTTATTGGCGAATATGGCGAGAAGCCG
CCAAACATGCCAAACAACTTCGAGCACACAACTCCCAGGAAAGCTCGTCCGATTGGAAATCAGTCCAGGT
CGTTTTGCTCATCATGGGATGCTTCACGCTTTGCTGGCTTCCGTATTTTGTCGTGATACTAACGCAAATA
TTTGCGTTTTTCGACAAAAACTCGCCAACCCTGTACAAAGCGGCCTTCTCACTGGCAATGGCCAACTCAA
TGAAGAACCCTGTGATTTATGCGTGGAAG
